>Addgene plasmid #106722 | gh49 | addgene full sequence | sequence record 225529 | Addgene NGS Result
GAGGGCCTATTTCCCATGATTCCTTCATATTTGCATATACGATACAAGGCTGTTAGAGAGATAATTGGAA
TTAATTTGACTGTAAACACAAAGATATTAGTACAAAATACGTGACGTAGAAAGTAATAATTTCTTGGGTA
GTTTGCAGTTTTAAAATTATGTTTTAAAATGGACTATCATATGCTTACCGTAACTTGAAAGTATTTCGAT
TTCTTGGCTTTATATATCTTGTGGAAAGGACGAAACACCGTCCAAGTCGATGGTCTTGAAGTTTTAGAGC
TAGAAATAGCAAGTTAAAATAAGGCTAGTCCGTTATCAACTTGAAAAAGTGGCACCGAGTCGGTGCTTTT
TTGTTTTAGAGCTAGAAATAGCAAGTTAAAATAAGGCTAGTCCGTTTTTAGCGCGTGCGCCAATTCTGCA
GACAAATGGCTCTAGAGGGCCGCAGGAACCCCTAGTGATGGAGTTGGCCACTCCCTCTCTGCGCGCTCGC
TCGCTCACTGAGGCCGGGCGACCAAAGGTCGCCCGACGCCCGGGCTTTGCCCGGGCGGCCTCAGTGAGCG
AGCGAGCGCGCAGCTGCCTGCAGGGGCGCCTGATGCGGTATTTTCTCCTTACGCATCTGTGCGGTATTTC
ACACCGCATA
[95 nt withheld, positions 641-735]
T
[46 nt withheld, positions 737-782]
C
[141 nt withheld, positions 784-924]
CCTTTGACGTTGGAGTCCACGTTCTTT
[37 nt withheld, positions 952-988]
ACTCTATCTCGGGCTATTCTTTTGATTTATAAGGGATTTTGCCGATTTCGGTCTATTGGTTAAAAAATGA
GCTGATTTAACAAAAATTTAACGCGAATTTTAACAAAATATTAACGTTTACAATTTTATGGTGCACTCTC
AGTACAATCTGCTCTGATGCCGCATAGTTAAGCCAGCCCCGACACCCGCCAACACCCGCTGACGCGCCCT
GACGGGCTTGTCTGCTCCCGGCATCCGCTTACAGACAAGCTGTGACCGTCTCCGGGAGCTGCATGTGTCA
GAGGTTTTCACCGTCATCACCGAAACGCGCGAGACGAAAGGGCCTCGTGATACGCCTATTTTTATAGGTT
AATGTCATGATAATAATGGTTTCTTAGACGTCAGGTGGCACTTTTCGGGGAAATGTGCGCGGAACCCCTA
TTTGTTTATTTTTCTAAATACATTCAAATATGTATCCGCTCATGAGACAATAACCCTGATAAATGCTTCA
ATAATATTGAAAAAGGAAGAGTATGAGTATTCAACATTTCCGTGTCGCCCTTATTCCCTTTTTTGCGGCA
TTTTGCCTTCCTGTTTTTGCTCACCCAGAAACGCTGGTGAAAGTAAAAGATGCTGAAGATCAGTTGGGTG
CACGAGTGGGTTACATCGAACTGGATCTCAACAGCGGTAAGATCCTTGAGAGTTTTCGCCCCGAAGAACG
TTTTCCAATGATGAGCACTTTTAAAGTTCTGCTATGTGGCGCGGTATTATCCCGTATTGACGCCGGGCAA
GAGCAACTCGGTCGCCGCATACACTATTCTCAGAATGACTTGGTTGAGTACTCACCAGTCACAGAAAAGC
ATCTTACGGATGGCATGACAGTAAGAGAATTATGCAGTGCTGCCATAACCATGAGTGATAACACTGCGGC
CAACTTACTTCTGACAACGATCGGAGGACCGAAGGAGCTAACCGCTTTTTTGCACAACATGGGGGATCAT
GTAACTCGCCTTGATCGTTGGGAACCGGAGCTGAATGAAGCCATACCAAACGACGAGCGTGACACCACGA
TGCCTGTAGCAATGGCAACAACGTTGCGCAAACTATTAACTGGCGAACTACTTACTCTAGCTTCCCGGCA
ACAATTAATAGACTGGATGGAGGCGGATAAAGTTGCAGGACCACTTCTGCGCTCGGCCCTTCCGGCTGGC
TGGTTTATTGCTGATAAATCTGGAGCCGGTGAGCGTGGAAGCCGCGGTATCATTGCAGCACTGGGGCCAG
ATGGTAAGCCCTCCCGTATCGTAGTTATCTACACGACGGGGAGTCAGGCAACTATGGATGAACGAAATAG
ACAGATCGCTGAGATAGGTGCCTCACTGATTAAGCATTGGTAACTGTCAGACCAAGTTTACTCATATATA
CTTTAGATTGATTTAAAACTTCATTTTTAATTTAAAAGGATCTAGGTGAAGATCCTTTTTGATAATCTCA
TGACCAAAATCCCTTAACGTGAGTTTTCGTTCCACTGAGCGTCAGACCCCGTAGAAAAGATCAAAGGATC
TTCTTGAGATCCTTTTTTTCTGCGCGTAATCTGCTGCTTGCAAACAAAAAAACCACCGCTACCAGCGGTG
GTTTGTTTGCCGGATCAAGAGCTACCAACTCTTTTTCCGAAGGTAACTGGCTTCAGCAGAGCGCAGATAC
CAAATACTGTTCTTCTAGTGTAGCCGTAGTTAGGCCACCACTTCAAGAACTCTGTAGCACCGCCTACATA
CCTCGCTCTGCTAATCCTGTTACCAGTGGCTGCTGCCAGTGGCGATAAGTCGTGTCTTACCGGGTTGGAC
TCAAGACGATAGTTACCGGATAAGGCGCAGCGGTCGGGCTGAACGGGGGGTTCGTGCACACAGCCCAGCT
TGGAGCGAACGACCTACACCGAACTGAGATACCTACAGCGTGAGCTATGAGAAAGCGCCACGCTTCCCGA
AGGGAGAAAGGCGGACAGGTATCCGGTAAGCGGCAGGGTCGGAACAGGAGAGCGCACGAGGGAGCTTCCA
GGGGGAAACGCCTGGTATCTTTATAGTCCTGTCGGGTTTCGCCACCTCTGACTTGAGCGTCGATTTTTGT
GATGCTCGTCAGGGGGGCGGAGCCTATGGAAAAACGCCAGCAACGCGGCCTTTTTACGGTTCCTGGCCTT
TTGCTGGCCTTTTGCTCACATGT
Features (pLannotate 1.2.2; 11 found; start..end, strand, type, name):
      1..241     +  promoter       U6 promoter: RNA polymerase III promoter for human U6 snRNA
    271..346     +  misc_RNA       gRNA scaffold: guide RNA scaffold for the Streptococcus pyogenes CRISPR/Cas9 system
    353..396     +  misc_RNA       gRNA scaffold (fragment): guide RNA scaffold for the Streptococcus pyogenes CRISPR/Cas9 system
    444..584     +  repeat_region  AAV2 ITR: inverted terminal repeat of adeno-associated virus serotype 2 inverted
    589..640     -  misc_feature   bom (fragment): basis of mobility region from pBR322
    659..1114    +  rep_origin     f1 ori (sequence partly withheld): f1 bacteriophage origin of replication; arrow indicates direction of (+) strand synthesis
   1115..1164    -  misc_feature   bom (fragment): basis of mobility region from pBR322
   1266..1301    -  CDS            rop (fragment): Rop protein, which maintains plasmids at low copy number; rop
   1396..1500    +  promoter       AmpR promoter: bla
   1501..2361    +  CDS            AmpR: β-lactamase; bla; confers resistance to ampicillin, carbenicillin, and related antibiotics
   2532..3120    +  rep_origin     ori: high-copy-number ColE1/pMB1/pBR322/pUC origin of replication
