[The description below was written by a language model from this plasmid's Addgene catalogue record and pLannotate feature annotations shown in this document.]
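Description:
gh49 is a small (about 3.2 kb) mammalian guide RNA expression plasmid built on a pU6 backbone. It belongs to a validated gRNA library for CRISPR/Cas9 targeting of the human glycosyltransferase genes. Its payload is a single guide directed against human ST3GAL1, which encodes a sialyltransferase. The human U6 promoter, an RNA polymerase III promoter suited to producing short, precisely initiated non-coding transcripts, sits at the start of the sequenced record. The short gap between it and the downstream Streptococcus pyogenes gRNA scaffold is where the 20-nucleotide ST3GAL1 spacer would lie, although the spacer itself is not annotated as a feature. Transcription therefore yields a chimeric single guide RNA able to direct SpCas9 to the ST3GAL1 locus. A second, partial scaffold fragment follows the complete one.

The plasmid carries no Cas9 coding sequence and no mammalian selection marker or reporter, so the nuclease must be supplied separately, for example by co-transfection or from a Cas9-expressing cell line. One AAV2 inverted terminal repeat is annotated downstream of the guide cassette. With only a single ITR detected, it is probably a remnant of the parental vector rather than part of a packageable AAV genome, and the record does not describe any viral use. For propagation in E. coli the plasmid has a high-copy ColE1/pUC-type origin and a β-lactamase gene under its own promoter, conferring ampicillin resistance. An f1 phage origin is also present, along with small bom and rop fragments left over from pBR322-derived sequence. The restriction sites used for cloning are not recorded. Typical use is knockout of ST3GAL1 in human cells for glycosylation studies.
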