Addgene plasmid #106722: gh49
Purpose: expression of gRNA targeting ST3GAL1
Depositing lab: Eric-Paul Bennett. Publication: A validated gRNA library for CRISPR/Cas9 targeting of the human glycosyltransferase genome. Narimatsu Y, Joshi HJ, Zhang Y, Gomes C, Chen YH, Lorenzetti F, Furukawa S, Schjoldager K, Hansen L, Clausen H, Bennett EP, Wandall HH. Glycobiology. 2018 Jan 5. pii: 4791732. doi: 10.1093/glycob/cwx101. PubMed 29315387.
Backbone
  Vector backbone: pU6
  Vector type: Mammalian Expression
Growth in bacteria
  Bacterial resistance: Ampicillin, 100 μg/mL
  Growth temperature: 37°C
  Growth strain: DH5alpha
  Copy number: High Copy
Gene/Insert
  Gene/Insert name: ST3GAL1
  gRNA/shRNA sequence: TCCAAGTCGATGGTCTTGAA
  Species: H. sapiens (human)
  Entrez Gene: ST3GAL1 (a.k.a. Gal-NAc6S, SIAT4A, SIATFL, ST3GalA, ST3GalA.1, ST3GalIA, ST3GalIA,1, ST3O)
  Cloning method: Restriction Enzyme; 5′ cloning site unknown (unknown if destroyed); 3′ cloning site unknown (unknown if destroyed)
  Sequencing primers: 5′ T7NP
Terms and licenses: Academic/Nonprofit Terms; Industry Terms: Not Available to Industry
How to cite: gh49 was a gift from Eric-Paul Bennett (Addgene plasmid # 106722 ; http://n2t.net/addgene:106722 ; RRID:Addgene_106722)
