>Addgene plasmid #106722 | gh49 | addgene partial sequence | sequence record 220831 | hU6-F
GGAATTAATTTGACTGTAAACACAAAGATATTAGTACAAAATACGTGACGTAGAAAGTAATAATTTCTTG
GGTAGTTTGCAGTTTTAAAATTATGTTTTAAAATGGACTATCATATGCTTACCGTAACTTGAAAGTATTT
CGATTTCTTGGCTTTATATATCTTGTGGAAAGGACGAAACACCGTCCAAGTCGATGGTCTTGAAGTTTTA
GAGCTAGAAATAGCAAGTTAAAATAAGGCTAGTCCGTTATCAACTTGAAAAAGTGGCACCGAGTCGGTGC
TTTTTTGTTTTAGAGCTAGAAATAGCAAGTTAAAATAAGGCTAGTCCGTTTTTAGCGCGTGCGCCAATTC
TGCAGACAAATGGCTCTAGAGGGCCGCAGGAACCCCTAGTGATGGAGTTGGCCACTCCCTCTCTGCGCGC
TCGCTCGCTCACTGAGGCCGGGCGAC
